Addgene plasmid #244458: pLKO.1C-YFP-shRB1-733
Purpose: Expresses EYFP and an shRNA against RB1 in mammalian cells
Depositing lab: David Cobrinik. Depositing organization: Children's Hospital Los Angeles. Publication: Improved third-generation lentiviral packaging with pLKO.1C vectors. Lee S, Cobrinik D. Biotechniques. 2020 Jun;68(6):349-352. doi: 10.2144/btn-2019-0155. Epub 2020 Mar 6. PubMed 32141762.
Backbone
  Vector backbone: pLKO.1C
  Vector type: Lentiviral
  Selectable markers: YFP
Growth in bacteria
  Bacterial resistance: Ampicillin, 100 μg/mL
  Growth temperature: 37°C
  Growth strain: NEB Stable
  Copy number: High Copy
Gene/Insert
  Gene/Insert name: shRB1
  gRNA/shRNA sequence: tttggactagaaataatgtgg
  Species: H. sapiens (human)
  Entrez Gene: RB1 (a.k.a. OSRC, PPP1R130, RB, p105-Rb, p110-RB1, pRb, pp110)
  Promoter: CMV
  Cloning method: Unknown
  Sequencing primers: 5′ TRC-F
Terms and licenses: Academic/Nonprofit Terms; Industry Terms: Not Available to Industry
How to cite: pLKO.1C-YFP-shRB1-733 was a gift from David Cobrinik (Addgene plasmid # 244458 ; http://n2t.net/addgene:244458 ; RRID:Addgene_244458)
