[The description below was written by a language model from this plasmid's Addgene catalogue record and pLannotate feature annotations shown in this document.]
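Description:
pLKO.1C-YFP-shRB1-733 is a third-generation, self-inactivating HIV-1-based lentiviral transfer plasmid built on the pLKO.1C backbone. It delivers a short hairpin RNA against human RB1, the retinoblastoma tumour suppressor, together with an EYFP reporter. It is propagated in E. coli through a high-copy ColE1/pUC-type origin with ampicillin selection (β-lactamase). The backbone also carries an f1 origin, an SV40 origin, and remnants of a lac/lacZα cloning region with T3 and T7 promoters. The recorded growth strain is a recombination-deficient one of the kind commonly used to keep LTR-containing plasmids stable.

The viral cassette begins with a CMV enhancer/promoter fused to a truncated 5' LTR. This hybrid drives Tat-independent transcription of the viral genomic RNA in packaging cells, and it appears to be what the catalogue's "CMV" promoter entry refers to. The associated publication's title links the pLKO.1C design to improved third-generation packaging. Downstream lie the Ψ packaging signal with a partial gag sequence, the RRE for Rev-dependent nuclear export, and the cPPT/CTS. According to the feature table, the hairpin itself sits downstream of a human U6 RNA polymerase III promoter rather than CMV, although the shRNA is not annotated as a separate feature. A human PGK promoter then drives EYFP, which replaces a drug-resistance gene as the marker for transduced cells. The cassette ends in a ΔU3 3' LTR, which inactivates the LTR promoter after integration, followed by an SV40 polyadenylation signal.

The construct is suited to stable RB1 knockdown in mammalian cells, with transduced cells identified or sorted by yellow fluorescence.
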