Features (pLannotate 1.2.2; 26 found; start..end, strand, type, name):
    241..358     -  misc_feature   cPPT/CTS: central polypurine tract and central termination sequence of HIV-1
    463..703     -  promoter       U6 promoter: RNA polymerase III promoter for human U6 snRNA
    753..853     -  CDS            Rev (fragment): human immunodeficiency virus 1 (HIV-1) Rev protein; rev; enhances nuclear export of unspliced and incompletely spliced viral mRNAs
   1230..1463    -  misc_feature   RRE: The Rev response element (RRE) of HIV-1 allows for Rev-dependent mRNA export from the nucleus to the cytoplasm.
   1609..1972    -  CDS            HIV-1 gag (fragment): gag protein from human immunodeficiency virus 1; gag
   1956..2081    -  misc_feature   HIV-1 Ψ: packaging signal of human immunodeficiency virus type 1
   2128..2308    -  LTR            5' LTR (truncated): truncated 5' long terminal repeat (LTR) from HIV-1
   2323..2526    -  promoter       CMV promoter: human cytomegalovirus (CMV) immediate early promoter
   2527..2906    -  enhancer       CMV enhancer: human cytomegalovirus immediate early enhancer
   3007..3025    -  promoter       T3 promoter: promoter for bacteriophage T3 RNA polymerase
   3070..3086    -  protein_bind   lac operator: The lac repressor binds to the lac operator to inhibit transcription in E. coli. This inhibition can be relieved by adding lactose or isopropyl-β-D-thiogalactopyranoside (IPTG). lac repressor encoded by lacI
   3094..3124    -  promoter       lac promoter: promoter for the E. coli lac operon
   3139..3160    -  protein_bind   CAP binding site: CAP binding activates transcription in the presence of cAMP. E. coli catabolite activator protein
   3173..3265    -  CDS            lacI (fragment): lac repressor; lacI; The lac repressor binds to the lac operator to inhibit transcription in E. coli. This inhibition can be relieved by adding lactose or isopropyl-β-D-thiogalactopyranoside (IPTG).
   3448..4036    -  rep_origin     ori: high-copy-number ColE1/pMB1/pBR322/pUC origin of replication
   4207..5067    -  CDS            AmpR: β-lactamase; bla; confers resistance to ampicillin, carbenicillin, and related antibiotics
   5068..5172    -  promoter       AmpR promoter: bla
   5225..5653    -  rep_origin     f1 ori (sequence partly withheld): f1 bacteriophage origin of replication; arrow indicates direction of (+) strand synthesis
   5658..5813    -  CDS            lacZα (fragment): LacZα fragment of β-galactosidase; lacZ fragment
   5821..5839    +  promoter       T7 promoter: promoter for bacteriophage T7 RNA polymerase
   5860..5995    -  rep_origin     SV40 ori: SV40 origin of replication
   6035..6156    -  polyA_signal   SV40 poly(A) signal: SV40 polyadenylation signal
   6228..6461    -  LTR            3' LTR (ΔU3): self-inactivating 3' long terminal repeat (LTR) from HIV-1
   6463..6534    -  CDS            nef (fragment): NEF_HV1Z2 - Experimental evidence at protein level: Swiss-Prot protein existence level 1. Extracellular Nef protein targets CD4(+) T-lymphocytes for apoptosis by interacting with CXCR4 surface receptors. From Human immunodeficiency virus type 1 group M subtype D (isolate Z2/CDC-Z34) (HIV-1).
   6528..7247    -  CDS            EYFP: enhanced YFP mammalian codon-optimized
   7263..192     -  promoter       hPGK promoter (across the origin): human phosphoglycerate kinase 1 promoter
>Addgene plasmid #244458 | pLKO.1C-YFP-shRB1-733 | addgene full sequence | sequence record 486377 | Addgene NGS Result
AGGGGCGGAGCAGGAAGCGTCGCCGGGGGGCCCACAAGGGTAGCGGCGAAGATCCGGGTGACGCTGCGAA
CGGACGTGAAGAATGTGCGAGACCCAGGGTCGGCGCCGCTGCGTTTCCCGGAACCACGCCCAGAGCAGCC
GCGTCCCTGCGCAAACCCAGGGCTGCCTTGGAAAAGGCGCAACCCCAACCCCCTCGAGCCGCGGCCAAAG
TGGATCTCTGCTGTCCCTGTAATAAACCCGAAAATTTTGAATTTTTGTAATTTGTTTTTGTAATTCTTTA
GTTTGTATGTCTGTTGCTATTATGTCTACTATTCTTTCCCCTGCACTGTACCCCCCAATCCCCCCTTTTC
TTTTAAAATTGTGGATGAATACTGCCATTTGTCTCGAGGTCGAGAATTCAAAAACCACATTATTTCTAGT
CCAAACTCGAGTTTGGACTAGAAATAATGTGGCCGGTGTTTCGTCCTTTCCACAAGATATATAAAGCCAA
GAAATCGAAATACTTTCAAGTTACGGTAAGCATATGATAGTCCATTTTAAAACATAATTTTAAAACTGCA
AACTACCCAAGAAATTATTACTTTCTACGTCACGTATTTTGTACTAATATCTTTGTGTTTACAGTCAAAT
TAATTCCAATTATCTCTCTAACAGCCTTGTATCGTATATGCAAATATGAAGGAATCATGGGAAATAGGCC
CTCGGTGAAGGGGGCGGCCGCTCGAGGCTAGTCTCGTGATCGATACCGTCGAGATCCGTTCACTAATCGA
ATGGATCTGTCTCTGTCTCTCTCTCCACCTTCTTCTTCTATTCCTTCGGGCCTGTCGGGTCCCCTCGGGG
TTGGGAGGTGGGTCTGAAACGATAATGGTGAATATCCCTGCCTAACTCTATTCACTATAGAAAGTACAGC
AAAAACTATTCTTAAACCTACCAAGCCTCCTACTATCATTATGAATAATTTTATATACCACAGCCAATTT
GTTATGTTAAACCAATTCCACAAACTTGCCCATTTATCTAATTCCAATAATTCTTGTTCATTCTTTTCTT
GCTGGTTTTGCGATTCTTCAATTAAGGAGTGTATTAAGCTTGTGTAATTGTTAATTTCTCTGTCCCACTC
CATCCAGGTCGTGTGATTCCAAATCTGTTCCAGAGATTTATTACTCCAACTAGCATTCCAAGGCACAGCA
GTGGTGCAAATGAGTTTTCCAGAGCAACCCCAAATCCCCAGGAGCTGTTGATCCTTTAGGTATCTTTCCA
CAGCCAGGATTCTTGCCTGGAGCTGCTTGATGCCCCAGACTGTGAGTTGCAACAGATGCTGTTGCGCCTC
AATAGCCCTCAGCAAATTGTTCTGCTGCTGCACTATACCAGACAATAATTGTCTGGCCTGTACCGTCAGC
GTCATTGACGCTGCGCCCATAGTGCTTCCTGCTGCTCCCAAGAACCCAAGGAACAAAGCTCCTATTCCCA
CTGCTCTTTTTTCTCTCTGCACCACTCTTCTCTTTGCCTTGGTGGGTGCTACTCCTAATGGTTCAATTTT
TACTACTTTATATTTATATAATTCACTTCTCCAATTGTCCCTCATATCTCCTCCTCCAGGTCTGAAGATC
AGCGGCCGCTTGCTGTGCGGTGGTCTTACTTTTGTTTTGCTCTTCCTCTATCTTGTCTAAAGCTTCCTTG
GTGTCTTTTATCTCTATCCTTTGATGCACACAATAGAGGGTTGCTACTGTATTATATAATGATCTAAGTT
CTTCTGATCCTGTCTGAAGGGATGGTTGTAGCTGTCCCAGTATTTGTCTACAGCCTTCTGATGTTTCTAA
CAGGCCAGGATTAACTGCGAATCGTTCTAGCTCCCTGCTTGCCCATACTATATGTTTTAATTTATATTTT
TTCTTTCCCCCTGGCCTTAACCGAATTTTTTCCCATCGCGATCTAATTCTCCCCCGCTTAATACTGACGC
TCTCGCACCCATCTCTCTCCTTCTAGCCTCCGCTAGTCAAAATTTTTGGCGTACTCACCAGTCGCCGCCC
CTCGCCTCTTGCCGTGCGCGCTTCAGCAAGCCGAGTCCTGCGTCGAGAGAGCTCCTCTGGTTTCCCTTTC
GCTTTCAAGTCCCTGTTCGGGCGCCACTGCTAGAGATTTTCCACACTGACTAAAAGGGTCTGAGGGATCT
CTAGTTACCAGAGTCACACAACAGACGGGCACACACTACTTGAAGCACTCAAGGCAAGCTTTATTGAGGC
TTAAGCAGTGGGTTCCCTAGTTAGCCAGAGAGCTCCCAGGCTCAGATCTGGTCTAACCAGAGAGACCCCG
GTTCACTAAACGAGCTCTGCTTATATAGACCTCCCACCGTACACGCCTACCGCCCATTTGCGTCAATGGG
GCGGAGTTGTTACGACATTTTGGAAAGTCCCGTTGATTTTGGTGCCAAAACAAACTCCCATTGACGTCAA
TGGGGTGGAGACTTGGAAATCCCCGTGAGTCAAACCGCTATCCACGCCCATTGATGTACTGCCAAAACCG
CATCACCATGGTAATAGCGATGACTAATACGTAGATGTACTGCCAAGTAGGAAAGTCCCATAAGGTCATG
TACTGGGCATAATGCCAGGCGGGCCATTTACCGTCATTGACGTCAATAGGGGGCGTACTTGGCATATGAT
ACACTTGATGTACTGCCAAGTGGGCAGTTTACCGTAAATACTCCACCCATTGACGTCAATGGAAAGTCCC
TATTGGCGTTACTATGGGAACATACGTCATTATTGACGTCAATGGGCGGGGGTCGTTGGGCGGTCAGCCA
GGCGGGCCATTTACCGTAAGTTATGTAACGCGGAACTCCATATATGGGCTATGAACTAATGACCCCGTAA
TTGATTACTATTAATAACTAGTCAATAATCAATGTCAACATGGCGGTAATGTTGGACATGAGCCAATATA
AATGTACATATTATGATATGGATACAACGTATGCAATGGCCAAGCTTGCAGCTCCAGCTTTTGTTCCCTT
TAGTGAGGGTTAATTGCGCGCTTGGCGTAATCATGGTCATAGCTGTTTCCTGTGTGAAATTGTTATCCGC
TCACAATTCCACACAACATACGAGCCGGAAGCATAAAGTGTAAAGCCTGGGGTGCCTAATGAGTGAGCTA
ACTCACATTAATTGCGTTGCGCTCACTGCCCGCTTTCCAGTCGGGAAACCTGTCGTGCCAGCTGCATTAA
TGAATCGGCCAACGCGCGGGGAGAGGCGGTTTGCGTATTGGGCGCTCTTCCGCTTCCTCGCTCACTGACT
CGCTGCGCTCGGTCGTTCGGCTGCGGCGAGCGGTATCAGCTCACTCAAAGGCGGTAATACGGTTATCCAC
AGAATCAGGGGATAACGCAGGAAAGAACATGTGAGCAAAAGGCCAGCAAAAGGCCAGGAACCGTAAAAAG
GCCGCGTTGCTGGCGTTTTTCCATAGGCTCCGCCCCCCTGACGAGCATCACAAAAATCGACGCTCAAGTC
AGAGGTGGCGAAACCCGACAGGACTATAAAGATACCAGGCGTTTCCCCCTGGAAGCTCCCTCGTGCGCTC
TCCTGTTCCGACCCTGCCGCTTACCGGATACCTGTCCGCCTTTCTCCCTTCGGGAAGCGTGGCGCTTTCT
CATAGCTCACGCTGTAGGTATCTCAGTTCGGTGTAGGTCGTTCGCTCCAAGCTGGGCTGTGTGCACGAAC
CCCCCGTTCAGCCCGACCGCTGCGCCTTATCCGGTAACTATCGTCTTGAGTCCAACCCGGTAAGACACGA
CTTATCGCCACTGGCAGCAGCCACTGGTAACAGGATTAGCAGAGCGAGGTATGTAGGCGGTGCTACAGAG
TTCTTGAAGTGGTGGCCTAACTACGGCTACACTAGAAGAACAGTATTTGGTATCTGCGCTCTGCTGAAGC
CAGTTACCTTCGGAAAAAGAGTTGGTAGCTCTTGATCCGGCAAACAAACCACCGCTGGTAGCGGTGGTTT
TTTTGTTTGCAAGCAGCAGATTACGCGCAGAAAAAAAGGATCTCAAGAAGATCCTTTGATCTTTTCTACG
GGGTCTGACGCTCAGTGGAACGAAAACTCACGTTAAGGGATTTTGGTCATGAGATTATCAAAAAGGATCT
TCACCTAGATCCTTTTAAATTAAAAATGAAGTTTTAAATCAATCTAAAGTATATATGAGTAAACTTGGTC
TGACAGTTACCAATGCTTAATCAGTGAGGCACCTATCTCAGCGATCTGTCTATTTCGTTCATCCATAGTT
GCCTGACTCCCCGTCGTGTAGATAACTACGATACGGGAGGGCTTACCATCTGGCCCCAGTGCTGCAATGA
TACCGCGAGACCCACGCTCACCGGCTCCAGATTTATCAGCAATAAACCAGCCAGCCGGAAGGGCCGAGCG
CAGAAGTGGTCCTGCAACTTTATCCGCCTCCATCCAGTCTATTAATTGTTGCCGGGAAGCTAGAGTAAGT
AGTTCGCCAGTTAATAGTTTGCGCAACGTTGTTGCCATTGCTACAGGCATCGTGGTGTCACGCTCGTCGT
TTGGTATGGCTTCATTCAGCTCCGGTTCCCAACGATCAAGGCGAGTTACATGATCCCCCATGTTGTGCAA
AAAAGCGGTTAGCTCCTTCGGTCCTCCGATCGTTGTCAGAAGTAAGTTGGCCGCAGTGTTATCACTCATG
GTTATGGCAGCACTGCATAATTCTCTTACTGTCATGCCATCCGTAAGATGCTTTTCTGTGACTGGTGAGT
ACTCAACCAAGTCATTCTGAGAATAGTGTATGCGGCGACCGAGTTGCTCTTGCCCGGCGTCAATACGGGA
TAATACCGCGCCACATAGCAGAACTTTAAAAGTGCTCATCATTGGAAAACGTTCTTCGGGGCGAAAACTC
TCAAGGATCTTACCGCTGTTGAGATCCAGTTCGATGTAACCCACTCGTGCACCCAACTGATCTTCAGCAT
CTTTTACTTTCACCAGCGTTTCTGGGTGAGCAAAAACAGGAAGGCAAAATGCCGCAAAAAAGGGAATAAG
GGCGACACGGAAATGTTGAATACTCATACTCTTCCTTTTTCAATATTATTGAAGCATTTATCAGGGTTAT
TGTCTCATGAGCGGATACATATTTGAATGTATTTAGAAAAATAAACAAATAGGGGTTCCGCGCACATTTC
CCCGAAAAGTGCCACCTAAATTGTAAGCGTTAATATTTTGTTAAAATTCGCGTTAAATTTTTGTTAAATC
AGCTCATTTTTTAACCAATAGGCCGAAATCGGCAAAATCCCTTATAAATCAAAAGAATAGACCGAGATAG
GGT
[37 nt withheld, positions 5324-5360]
AAAGAACGTGGACTCCAACGTCAAAGG
[49 nt withheld, positions 5388-5436]
T
[91 nt withheld, positions 5438-5528]
G
[124 nt withheld, positions 5530-5653]
CCCATTCGCCATTCAGGCTGCGCAACTGTTGGGAAGGGCGATCGGTGCGGGCCTCTTCGCTATTACGCCA
GCTGGCGAAAGGGGGATGTGCTGCAAGGCGATTAAGTTGGGTAACGCCAGGGTTTTCCCAGTCACGACGT
TGTAAAACGACGGCCAGTGAGCGCGCGTAATACGACTCACTATAGGGCGAATTGGGTACGTCCCTAGGCC
TCCAAAAAAGCCTCCTCACTACTTCTGGAATAGCTCAGAGGCCGAGGCGGCCTCGGCCTCTGCATAAATA
AAAAAAATTAGTCAGCCATGGGGCGGAGAATGGGCGGAACTGGGCGGAGTTAGGGGCGGGATGGGCGGAG
TTAGGGGCGGGATAGCTAGAGCCAGACATGATAAGATACATTGATGAGTTTGGACAAACCACAACTAGAA
TGCAGTGAAAAAAATGCTTTATTTGTGAAATTTGTGATGCTATTGCTTTATTTGTAACCATTATAAGCTG
CAATAAACAAGTTCCTCTCACTCTCTGATATTCATTTCTTTGCAAGTTATAAATACTGAATAATAAGATG
ACATGAACTACTACTGCTAGAGATTTTCCACACTGACTAAAAGGGTCTGAGGGATCTCTAGTTACCAGAG
TCACACAACAGACGGGCACACACTACTTGAAGCACTCAAGGCAAGCTTTATTGAGGCTTAAGCAGTGGGT
TCCCTAGTTAGCCAGAGAGCTCCCAGGCTCAGATCTGGTCTAACCAGAGAGACCCAGTACAAGCAAAAAG
CAGATCTTGTCTTCGTTGGGAGTGAATTAGCCCTTCCAGTCCCCCCTTTTCTTTTAAAAAGTGGCTAAGA
TCTACAGCTGCCTTGTAAGTCATTGGTCTTAAAGTTACTTGTACAGCTCGTCCATGCCGAGAGTGATCCC
GGCGGCGGTCACGAACTCCAGCAGGACCATGTGATCGCGCTTCTCGTTGGGGTCTTTGCTCAGGGCGGAC
TGGTAGCTCAGGTAGTGGTTGTCGGGCAGCAGCACGGGGCCGTCGCCGATGGGGGTGTTCTGCTGGTAGT
GGTCGGCGAGCTGCACGCTGCCGTCCTCGATGTTGTGGCGGATCTTGAAGTTCACCTTGATGCCGTTCTT
CTGCTTGTCGGCCATGATATAGACGTTGTGGCTGTTGTAGTTGTACTCCAGCTTGTGCCCCAGGATGTTG
CCGTCCTCCTTGAAGTCGATGCCCTTCAGCTCGATGCGGTTCACCAGGGTGTCGCCCTCGAACTTCACCT
CGGCGCGGGTCTTGTAGTTGCCGTCGTCCTTGAAGAAGATGGTGCGCTCCTGGACGTAGCCTTCGGGCAT
GGCGGACTTGAAGAAGTCGTGCTGCTTCATGTGGTCGGGGTAGCGGGCGAAGCACTGCAGGCCGTAGCCG
AAGGTGGTCACGAGGGTGGGCCAGGGCACGGGCAGCTTGCCGGTGGTGCAGATGAACTTCAGGGTCAGCT
TGCCGTAGGTGGCATCGCCCTCGCCCTCGCCGGACACGCTGAACTTGTGGCCGTTTACGTCGCCGTCCAG
CTCGACCAGGATGGGCACCACCCCGGTGAACAGCTCCTCGCCCTTGCTCACCATGGTGGCGAGATCCCCC
TGGGGAGAGAGGTCGGTGATTCGGTCAACGAGGGAGCCGACTGCCGACGTGCGCTCCGGAGGCTTGCAGA
ATGCGGAACACCGCGCGGGCAGGAACAGGGCCCACACTACCGCCCCACACCCCGCCTCCCGCACCGCCCC
TTCCCGGCCGCTGCTCTCGGCGCGCCCTGCTGAGCAGCCGCTATTGGCCACAGCCCATCGCGGTCGGCGC
GCTGCCATTGCTCCCTGGCGCTGTCCGTCTGCGAGGGTACTAGTGAGACGTGCGGCTTCCGTTTGTCACG
TCCGGCACGCCGCGAACCGCAAGGAACCTTCCCGACTT
